>Addgene plasmid #148628 | pnYC-NpM-DmRoquin_790-810_AE | depositor full sequence | sequence record 291076 | Full Sequence
GGTATGGCAATGAAAGACGGTGAGCTGGTGATATGGGATAGTGTTCACCCTTGTTACACCGTTTTCCATG
AGCAAACTGAAACGTTTTCATCGCTCTGGAGTGAATACCACGACGATTTCCGGCAGTTTCTACACATATA
TTCGCAAGATGTGGCGTGTTACGGTGAAAACCTGGCCTATTTCCCTAAAGGGTTTATTGAGAATATGTTT
TTCGTCTCAGCCAATCCCTGGGTGAGTTTCACCAGTTTTGATTTAAACGTGGCCAATATGGACAACTTCT
TCGCCCCCGTTTTCACCATGGGCAAATATTATACGCAAGGCGACAAGGTGCTGATGCCGCTGGCGATTCA
GGTTCATCATGCCGTCTGTGATGGCTTCCATGTCGGCAGAATGCTTAATGAATTACAACAGTACTGCGAT
GAGTGGCAGGGCGGGGCGTAATTTTTTTAAGGCAGTTATTGGTGCCCTTAAACGCCTGGTGCTACGCCTG
AATAAGTGATAATAAGCGGATGAATGGCAGAAATTCGAAAGCAAATTCGACCCGGTCGTCGGTTCAGGGC
AGGGTCGTTAAATAGCCGCTTATGTCTATTGCTGGTTTACCGGTTTATTGACTACCGGAAGCAGTGTGAC
CGTGTGCTTCTCAAATGCCTGAGGCCAGTTTGCTCAGGCTCTCCCCGTGGAGGTAATAATTGACGATATG
ATCATTTATTCTGCCTCCCAGAGCCTGATAAAAACGGTTAGCGCTTCGTTAATACAGATGTAGGTGTTCC
ACAGGGTAGCCAGCAGCATCCTGCGATGCAGATCCGGAACATAATGGTGCAGGGCGCTTGTTTCGGCGTG
GGTATGGTGGCAGGCCCCGTGGCCGGGGGACTGTTGGGCGCTGCCGGCACCTGTCCTACGAGTTGCATGA
TAAAGAAGACAGTCATAAGTGCGGCGACGATAGTCATGCCCCGCGCCCACCGGAAGGAGCTACCGGACAG
CGGTGCGGACTGTTGTAACTCAGAATAAGAAATGAGGCCGCTCATGGCGTTGACTCTCAGTCATAGTATC
GTGGTATCACCGGTTGGTTCCACTCTCTGTTGCGGGCAACTTCAGCAGCACGTAGGGGACTTCCGCGTTT
CCAGACTTTACGAAACACGGAAACCGAAGACCATTCATGTTGTTGCTCAGGTCGCAGACGTTTTGCAGCA
GCAGTCGCTTCACGTTCGCTCGCGTATCGGTGATTCATTCTGCTAACCAGTAAGGCAACCCCGCCAGCCT
AGCCGGGTCCTCAACGACAGGAGCACGATCATGCGCACCCGTGGCCAGGACCCAACGCTGCCCGAGATGC
GCCGCGTGCGGCTGCTGGAGATGGCGGACGCGATGGATATGTTCTGCCAAGGGTTGGTTTGCGCATTCAC
AGTTCTCCGCAAGAATTGATTGGCTCCAATTCTTGGAGTGGTGAATCCGTTAGCGAGGTGCCGCCGGCTT
CCATTCAGGTCGAGGTGGCCCGGCTCCATGCACCGCGACGCAACGCGGGGAGGCAGACAAGGTATAGGGC
GGCGCCTACAATCCATGCCAACCCGTTCCATGTGCTCGCCGAGGCGGCATAAATCGCCGTGACGATCAGC
GGTCCAGTGATCGAAGTTAGGCTGGTAAGAGCCGCGAGCGATCCTTGAAGCTGTCCCTGATGGTCGTCAT
CTACCTGCCTGGACAGCATGGCCTGCAACGCGGGCATCCCGATGCCGCCGGAAGCGAGAAGAATCATAAT
GGGGAAGGCCATCCAGCCTCGCGTCGCGAACGCCAGCAAGACGTAGCCCAGCGCGTCGGCCGCCATGCCG
GCGATAATGGCCTGCTTCTCGCCGAAACGTTTGGTGGCGGGACCAGTGACGAAGGCTTGAGCGAGGGCGT
GCAAGATTCCGAATACCGCAAGCGACAGGCCGATCATCGTCGCGCTCCAGCGAAAGCGGTCCTCGCCGAA
AATGACCCAGAGCGCTGCCGGCACCTGTCCTACGAGTTGCATGATAAAGAAGACAGTCATAAGTGCGGCG
ACGATAGTCATGCCCCGCGCCCACCGGAAGGAGCTGACTGGGTTGAAGGCTCTCAAGGGCATCGGTCGAC
GCTCTCCCTTATGCGACTCCTGCATTAGGAAGCAGCCCAGTAGTAGGTTGAGGCCGTTGAGCACCGCCGC
CGCAAGGAATGGTGCATGCAAGGAGATGGCGCCCAACAGTCCCCCGGCCACGGGGCCTGCCACCATACCC
ACGCCGAAACAAGCGCTCATGAGCCCGAAGTGGCGAGCCCGATCTTCCCCATCGGTGATGTCGGCGATAT
AGGCGCCAGCAACCGCACCTGTGGCGCCGGTGATGCCGGCCACGATGCGTCCGGCGTAGAGGATCAGACT
AAGATCTCGATCCCGCGAAATTAATACGACTCACTATAGGGGAATTGTGAGCGGATAACAATTCCCCACT
AGTAATAATTTTGTTTAACTTTAAGAAGGAGATATACCATGGAAACTGAAGAAGGTAAACTGGTAATCTG
GATTAACGGCGATAAAGGCTATAACGGTCTCGCTGAAGTCGGTAAGAAATTCGAGAAAGATACCGGAATT
AAAGTCACCGTTGAGCATCCGGATAAACTGGAAGAGAAATTCCCACAGGTTGCGGCAACTGGCGATGGCC
CTGACATTATCTTCTGGGCACACGACCGCTTTGGTGGCTACGCTCAATCTGGCCTGTTGGCTGAAATCAC
CCCGGACAAAGCGTTCCAGGACAAGCTGTATCCGTTTACCTGGGATGCCGTACGTTACAACGGCAAGCTG
ATTGCTTACCCGATCGCTGTTGAAGCGTTATCGCTGATTTATAACAAAGACCTGCTGCCGAACCCGCCAA
AAACCTGGGAAGAGATCCCGGCGCTGGATAAAGAACTGAAAGCGAAAGGTAAGAGCGCCCTGATGTTCAA
CCTGCAAGAACCGTACTTCACCTGGCCGCTGATTGCTGCTGACGGGGGTTATGCGTTCAAGTATGAAAAC
GGCAAGTACGACATTAAAGACGTGGGCGTGGATAACGCTGGCGCGAAAGCGGGTCTGACCTTCCTGGTTG
ACCTGATTAAAAACAAACACATGAATGCAGACACCGATTACTCCATCGCAGAAGCTGCCTTTAATAAAGG
CGAAACAGCGATGACCATCAACGGCCCGTGGGCATGGTCCAACATCGACACCAGCAAAGTGAATTATGGT
GTAACGGTACTGCCGACCTTCAAGGGTCAACCATCCAAACCGTTCGTTGGCGTGCTGAGCGCAGGTATTA
ACGCCGCCAGTCCGAACAAAGAGCTGGCAAAAGAGTTCCTCGAAAACTATCTGCTGACTGATGAAGGTCT
GGAAGCGGTTAATAAAGACAAACCGCTGGGTGCCGTAGCGCTGAAGTCTTACGAGGAAGAGTTGGCGAAA
GATCCACGTATTGCCGCCACGATGGAAAACGCCCAGAAAGGTGAAATCATGCCGAACATCCCGCAGATGT
CCGCTTTCTGGTATGCCGTGCGTACTGCGGTGATCAACGCCGCCAGCGGTCGTCAGACTGTCGATGAAGC
CCTTAAAGACGCGCAGACTGGTACCGGCAGCGGCCTGGAAGTTCTGTTCCAGGGGCCCCATATGCTCGAG
CTTAAGCAATTGGGATCCGAGGGCGGCATCGATAGTGGAATGATGCTGCAGCTGGAGAAGAATCTGGTGG
ACATCGTCGATCCCGATTAGTCTAGAGCTAGCCCTAGGAGATCCGGCTGCTAACAAAGCCCGAAAGGAAG
CTGAGTTGGCTGCTGCCACCGCTGAGCAATAACTAGCATAACCCCTTGGGGCCTCTAAACGGGTCTTGAG
GGGTTTTTTGCTGAAAGGAGGAACTATATCCGGATATCCCGCAAGAGGCCCGGCAGTACCGGCATAACCA
AGCCTATGCCTACAGCATCCAGGGTGACGGTGCCGAGGATGACGATGAGCGCATTGTTAGATTTCATACA
CGGTGCCTGACTGCGTTAGCAATTTAACTGTGATAAACTACCGCATTAAAGCTTATCGATGATAAGCTGT
CAAACATGAGAATTACAACTTATATCGTATGGGGCTGACTTCAGGTGCTACATTTGAAGAGATAAATTGC
ACTGAAATCAAGAAATATTTTATCTGATTAATAAGATGATCTTCTTGAGATCGTTTTGGTCTGCGCGTAA
TCTCTTGCTCTGAAAACGAAAAAACCGCCTTGCAGGGCGGTTTTTCGAAGGTTCTCTGAGCTACCAACTC
TTTGAACCGAGGTAACTGGCTTGGAGGAGCGCAGTCACCAAAACTTGTCCTTTCAGTTTAGCCTTAACCG
GCGCATGACTTCAAGACTAACTCCTCTAAATCAATTACCAGTGGCTGCTGCCAGTGGTGCTTTTGCATGT
CTTTCCGGGTTGGACTCAAGACGATAGTTACCGGATAAGGCGCAGCGGTCGGACTGAACGGGGGGTTCGT
GCATACAGTCCAGCTTGGAGCGAACTGCCTACCCGGAACTGAGTGTCAGGCGTGGAATGAGACAAACGCG
GCCATAACAGCGGAATGACACCGGTAAACCGAAAGGCAGGAACAGGAGAGCGCACGAGGGAGCCGCCAGG
GGGAAACGCCTGGTATCTTTATAGTCCTGTCGGGTTTCGCCACCACTGATTTGAGCGTCAGATTTCGTGA
TGCTTGTCAGGGGGGCGGAGCCTATGGAAAAACGGCTTTGCCGCGGCCCTCTCACTTCCCTGTTAAGTAT
CTTCCTGGCATCTTCCAGGAAATCTCCGCCCCGTTCGTAAGCCATTTCCGCTCGCCGCAGTCGAACGACC
GAGCGTAGCGAGTCAGTGAGCGAGGAAGCGGAATATATCCTGTATCACATATTCTGCTGACGCACCGGTG
CAGCCTTTTTTCTCCTGCCACATGAAGCACTTCACTGACACCCTCATCAGTGCCAACATAGTAAGCCAGT
ATACACTCCCCTAGCGCTGATGTCCGGCGGTGCTTTTGCCGTTACGCACCACCCCGTCAGTAGCTGAACA
GGAGGGACAGCTGATAGAAACAGAAGCCACTGGAGCACCTCAAAAACACCATCATACACTAAATCAGTAA
GTTGGCAGCATCACCCGACGCACTTTGCGCCGAATAAATACCTGTGACGGAAGATCACTTCGCAGAATAA
ATAAATCCTGGTGTCCCTGTTGATACCGGGAAGCCCTGGGCCAACTTTTGGCGAAAATGAGACGTTGATC
GGCACGTAAGAGGTTCCAACTTTCACCATAATGAAATAAGATCACTACCGGGCGTATTTTTTGAGTTATC
GAGATTTTCAGGAGCTAAGGAAGCTAAAATGGAGAAAAAAATCACTGGATATACCACCGTTGATATATCC
CAATGGCATCGTAAAGAACATTTTGAGGCATTTCAGTCAGTTGCTCAATGTACCTATAACCAGACCGTTC
AGCTGGATATTACGGCCTTTTTAAAGACCGTAAAGAAAAATAAGCACAAGTTTTATCCGGCCTTTATTCA
CATTCTTGCCCGCCTGATGAATGCTCATCCGGAATTC
Features (pLannotate 1.2.2; 17 found; start..end, strand, type, name):
    739..834     -  CDS            resD (fragment): REDF_ECOLI - Also known as D. Protein inferred from homology: Swiss-Prot protein existence level 3. Acts as a repressor of transcription and as a site-specific resolvase that cleaves at the RfsF site. From Escherichia coli (strain K12).
    824..881     +  CDS            TcR (fragment): tetracycline efflux protein; tet; confers resistance to tetracycline
    878..971     -  CDS            TcR (fragment): tetracycline efflux protein; tet; confers resistance to tetracycline
   1475..2375    -  CDS            TcR (fragment): tetracycline efflux protein; tet; confers resistance to tetracycline
   2402..2420    +  promoter       T7 promoter: promoter for bacteriophage T7 RNA polymerase
   2421..2445    +  protein_bind   lac operator: The lac repressor binds to the lac operator to inhibit transcription in E. coli. This inhibition can be relieved by adding lactose or isopropyl-β-D-thiogalactopyranoside (IPTG). lac repressor encoded by lacI
   2460..2482    +  RBS            RBS: efficient ribosome binding site from bacteriophage T7 gene 10 (Olins and Rangwala, 1989)
   2493..3589    +  CDS            MBP (fragment): maltose binding protein from E. coli; malE (mutated); This version of the gene does not encode a signal sequence, so MBP will remain in the cytosol.
   3756..3805    +  CDS            SET1 (fragment): solubility-enhancement tag derived from T7 phage gene 10B
   3813..3860    +  terminator     T7 terminator: transcription terminator for bacteriophage T7 RNA polymerase
   3883..3987    -  CDS            TcR (fragment): tetracycline efflux protein; tet; confers resistance to tetracycline
   4035..4063    -  promoter       tet promoter: E. coli promoter for tetracycline efflux protein gene
   4175..4720    +  rep_origin     p15A ori: Plasmids containing the medium-copy-number p15A origin of replication can be propagated in E. coli cells that contain a second plasmid with the ColE1 origin.
   4808..4863    +  rep_origin     RSF ori (fragment): Plasmids containing the RSF 1030 origin of replication can be propagated in E. coli cells that contain additional plasmids with compatible origins.
   4982..5125    -  mobile_element IS1 (fragment): prokaryotic transposable element IS1
   5246..5348    +  promoter       cat promoter: promoter of the E. coli cat gene encoding chloramphenicol acetyltransferase
   5349..441     +  CDS            CmR (across the origin): chloramphenicol acetyltransferase; cat; confers resistance to chloramphenicol
