[The description below was written by a language model from this plasmid's Addgene catalogue record and pLannotate feature annotations shown in this document.]
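Description:
pnYC-NpM-DmRoquin_790-810_AE is a 5,567 nt bacterial expression plasmid that produces a short peptide from Drosophila melanogaster Roquin (gene roq, residues 790–810, taken from the isoform C transcript). The catalogue lists the backbone as unknown. The annotated features, however, show a p15A origin of replication, a chloramphenicol acetyltransferase gene under its own cat promoter, and several disrupted fragments of the tetracycline resistance gene with its tet promoter. This layout resembles pACYC-type vectors in which an expression cassette has been inserted into the tet region. The plasmid is selected with chloramphenicol and is recorded as low copy. Because p15A is compatible with ColE1-type origins, the plasmid can be maintained alongside a second plasmid for co-expression of binding partners.

The expression cassette consists of a T7 promoter followed by a lac operator, the T7 gene 10 ribosome binding site, and a maltose-binding protein coding sequence that lacks a signal peptide, so the protein remains cytosolic. A T7 terminator closes the cassette. Transcription therefore requires a host that supplies T7 RNA polymerase and is inducible with IPTG. The Roquin segment is not annotated separately, but the gap between the MBP coding sequence and the terminator suggests it lies there as a C-terminal fusion to MBP, which would aid solubility and purification of such a small peptide. A short match to a T7 gene 10B-derived tag is also called in this interval. The record does not describe any linker or protease cleavage site. The associated publication concerns a CAF40-binding motif that recruits the CCR4-NOT complex to Roquin target mRNAs, so the construct probably served in vitro interaction or structural studies. The depositor sequence may be theoretical rather than verified.
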