Addgene plasmid #148628: pnYC-NpM-DmRoquin_790-810_AE
Purpose: Bacterial Expression of DmRoquin_790-810
Depositing lab: Elisa Izaurralde. Depositing organization: Max Planck Institute for Developmental Biology. Publication: A CAF40-binding motif facilitates recruitment of the CCR4-NOT complex to mRNAs targeted by Drosophila Roquin. Sgromo A, Raisch T, Bawankar P, Bhandari D, Chen Y, Kuzuoglu-Ozturk D, Weichenrieder O, Izaurralde E. Nat Commun. 2017 Feb 6;8:14307. doi: 10.1038/ncomms14307. PubMed 28165457.
Backbone
  Vector backbone: Unknown
  Vector type: Bacterial Expression
Growth in bacteria
  Bacterial resistance: Chloramphenicol, 25 μg/mL
  Growth temperature: 37°C
  Growth strain: DH5alpha
  Copy number: Low Copy
Gene/Insert
  Gene/Insert name: DmRoquin_790-810
  Species: D. melanogaster (fly)
  Entrez Gene: roq (a.k.a. CG16807, Dmel\CG16807, NEST:bs21b12)
  Cloning method: Unknown
Terms and licenses: Academic/Nonprofit Terms; Industry Terms: Not Available to Industry
Depositor comments: ORF extracted from isoform C NCBI:NM_001275011.1 Plasmids from this collection were made available to the research community and donated after the lab closed. Please note that the sequence provided by the depositing laboratory may be theoretical/predicted or based on Sanger sequencing results. There may be discrepancies between sequencing results obtained by Addgene and the depositor sequence. If an Addgene verified sequence is not available, please contact before placing your order to request that our lab fully sequence the plasmid.
How to cite: pnYC-NpM-DmRoquin_790-810_AE was a gift from Elisa Izaurralde (Addgene plasmid # 148628 ; http://n2t.net/addgene:148628 ; RRID:Addgene_148628)
